Addgene plasmid #42591: pMCSG49-AlleyCat7
Depositing lab: Ivan Korendovych. Depositing organization: Syracuse University. Publication: A Single Mutation in a Regulatory Protein Produces Evolvable Allosterically Regulated Catalyst of Nonnatural Reaction. Moroz OV, Moroz YS, Wu Y, Olsen AB, Cheng H, Mack KL, McLaughlin JM, Raymond EA, Zhezherya K, Roder H, Korendovych IV. Angew Chem Int Ed Engl. 2013 Apr 29. doi: 10.1002/anie.201302339. PubMed 23630096.
Backbone
  Vector backbone: pMCSG49
  Backbone manufacturer: Midwest Center for Structural Genomics
  Backbone size w/o insert (bp): 4278
  Total vector size (bp): 4511
  Modifications to backbone: deletion of Asparagine (AAT) at the unique SspI site (AATATT) and insertion of AAGGGTGATCCGGC after stop codon of the gene
  Vector type: Bacterial Expression
Growth in bacteria
  Bacterial resistance: Ampicillin, 100 μg/mL
  Growth temperature: Room Temperature
  Growth strain: DH5alpha
  Copy number: Unknown
Gene/Insert
  Gene/Insert name: mutated C-terminal portion of calmodulin gene (M76-K148)
  Species: G. gallus (chicken)
  Insert size (bp): 222
  Mutation: changed Phenylalanine 92 to Glutamine acid, Isoleucine 85 to Leucine, Alanine 88 to Glutamine, Histidine 107 to Isoleucine, Leucine 112 to Arginine, Methionine 124 to Leucine, Alanine 128 to Threonine, Methionine 144 to Arginine
  Promoter: T7
  Tag / fusion protein: TEV (N terminal on insert); His (N terminal on insert)
  Cloning method: Ligation Independent Cloning
  Sequencing primers: 5′ CCTGTACTTCCAATCCATGAAAGATACAGATAGC; 3′ TTATCCACTTCCAATGCCGGATCACCCTTTCAC
Terms and licenses: Academic/Nonprofit Terms; Industry Terms: Not Available to Industry
Depositor comments: Note that numbering for mutations starts with Ala (the second amino acid) immediately after the starting Met.
How to cite: pMCSG49-AlleyCat7 was a gift from Ivan Korendovych (Addgene plasmid # 42591 ; http://n2t.net/addgene:42591 ; RRID:Addgene_42591)
