[The description below was written by a language model from this plasmid's Addgene catalogue record and pLannotate feature annotations shown in this document.]
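Description:
pMCSG49-AlleyCat7 is a 4.5 kb bacterial expression plasmid built on the pMCSG49 ligation-independent cloning backbone from the Midwest Center for Structural Genomics. It is maintained in E. coli through a high-copy ColE1/pUC-type origin and selected with ampicillin via the bla gene. A partial f1 origin, a bom fragment and remnants of a tetracycline resistance gene are also annotated as leftovers of the vector lineage. The backbone was altered by deleting an asparagine codon at the unique SspI site and by inserting a short sequence after the stop codon of the gene.

The payload is a 222 bp fragment encoding the C-terminal portion of chicken calmodulin (M76 to K148) carrying eight substitutions: F92E (written in the record as "glutamine acid", presumably glutamic acid), I85L, A88Q, H107I, L112R, M124L, A128T and M144R. Residues are numbered from the alanine that follows the initiator methionine. The automated annotation matches this region to a rice calmodulin homologue, which reflects sequence conservation rather than the recorded source species. Expression is driven by a T7 promoter with an adjacent lac operator and the T7 gene 10 ribosome binding site, and it ends at a T7 terminator. The plasmid-borne lacI keeps the cassette repressed until IPTG is added, in a host that supplies T7 RNA polymerase. The catalogue lists an N-terminal His tag and a TEV protease site for purification and tag removal. The feature table, however, marks a His-tag fragment and a SET1 solubility-tag fragment only downstream of the insert, after its stop codon, so these are probably untranslated vector remnants.

According to the associated publication title, the construct is used to produce an evolved, allosterically regulated calmodulin-derived catalyst of a non-natural reaction.
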