Features (pLannotate 1.2.2; 17 found; start..end, strand, type, name):
     12..242     +  rep_origin     f1 ori (fragment) (sequence partly withheld): f1 bacteriophage origin of replication; arrow indicates direction of (+) strand synthesis
    285..388     +  promoter       AmpR promoter: bla
    389..1249    +  CDS            AmpR: β-lactamase; bla; confers resistance to ampicillin, carbenicillin, and related antibiotics
   1420..2008    +  rep_origin     ori: high-copy-number ColE1/pMB1/pBR322/pUC origin of replication
   2194..2316    -  misc_feature   bom (fragment): basis of mobility region from pBR322
   2317..2381    -  CDS            TcR (fragment): tetracycline efflux protein; tet; confers resistance to tetracycline
   2396..2417    -  protein_bind   CAP binding site: CAP binding activates transcription in the presence of cAMP. E. coli catabolite activator protein
   2430..3512    -  CDS            lacI: lac repressor; lacI; The lac repressor binds to the lac operator to inhibit transcription in E. coli. This inhibition can be relieved by adding lactose or isopropyl-β-D-thiogalactopyranoside (IPTG).
   3513..3590    -  promoter       lacI promoter: lacI
   3598..3877    -  CDS            TcR (fragment): tetracycline efflux protein; tet; confers resistance to tetracycline
   3903..3921    +  promoter       T7 promoter: promoter for bacteriophage T7 RNA polymerase
   3922..3946    +  protein_bind   lac operator: The lac repressor binds to the lac operator to inhibit transcription in E. coli. This inhibition can be relieved by adding lactose or isopropyl-β-D-thiogalactopyranoside (IPTG). lac repressor encoded by lacI
   3961..3983    +  RBS            RBS: efficient ribosome binding site from bacteriophage T7 gene 10 (Olins and Rangwala, 1989)
   4039..4275    +  CDS            CAM1-1 (fragment): CALM1_ORYSI - Experimental evidence at protein level: Swiss-Prot protein existence level 1. Calmodulin mediates the control of a large number of enzymes, ion channels and other proteins by Ca(2+). Among the enzymes to be stimulated by the calmodulin-Ca(2+) complex are a number of protein kinases and phosphatases. From Oryza sativa subsp. indica (Rice).
   4355..4372    +  CDS            9xHis (fragment): 9xHis affinity tag
   4382..4431    +  CDS            SET1 (fragment): solubility-enhancement tag derived from T7 phage gene 10B
   4439..4486    +  terminator     T7 terminator: transcription terminator for bacteriophage T7 RNA polymerase
>Addgene plasmid #42591 | pMCSG49-AlleyCat7 | depositor full sequence | sequence record 57550 | pMCSG49-AlleyCat7 sequence 4511 bps
TGGCGAATGGG
[124 nt withheld, positions 12-135]
C
[91 nt withheld, positions 137-227]
AGGGTGATGGTTCACATTAACGCTTACAATTTAGGTGGCACTTTTCGGGGAAATGTGCGCGGAACCCCTA
TTTGTTTATTTTTCTAAATACATTCAAATATGTATCCGCTCATGAGACAATAACCCTGATAAATGCTTCA
ATAATTTGAAAAAGGAAGAGTATGAGTATTCAACATTTCCGTGTCGCCCTTATTCCCTTTTTTGCGGCAT
TTTGCCTTCCTGTTTTTGCTCACCCAGAAACGCTGGTGAAAGTAAAAGATGCTGAAGATCAGTTGGGTGC
ACGAGTGGGTTACATCGAACTGGATCTCAACAGCGGTAAGATCCTTGAGAGTTTTCGCCCCGAAGAACGT
TTTCCAATGATGAGCACTTTTAAAGTTCTGCTATGTGGCGCGGTATTATCCCGTATTGACGCCGGGCAAG
AGCAACTCGGTCGCCGCATACACTATTCTCAGAATGACTTGGTTGAGTACTCACCAGTCACAGAAAAGCA
TCTTACGGATGGCATGACAGTAAGAGAATTATGCAGTGCTGCCATAACCATGAGTGATAACACTGCGGCC
AACTTACTTCTGACAACGATCGGAGGACCGAAGGAGCTAACCGCTTTTTTGCACAACATGGGGGATCATG
TAACTCGCCTTGATCGTTGGGAACCGGAGCTGAATGAAGCCATACCAAACGACGAGCGTGACACCACGAT
GCCTGCAGCAATGGCAACAACGTTGCGCAAACTATTAACTGGCGAACTACTTACTCTAGCTTCCCGGCAA
CAATTAATAGACTGGATGGAGGCGGATAAAGTTGCAGGACCACTTCTGCGCTCGGCCCTTCCGGCTGGCT
GGTTTATTGCTGATAAATCTGGAGCCGGTGAGCGTGGGTCTCGCGGTATCATTGCAGCACTGGGGCCAGA
TGGTAAGCCCTCCCGTATCGTAGTTATCTACACGACGGGGAGTCAGGCAACTATGGATGAACGAAATAGA
CAGATCGCTGAGATAGGTGCCTCACTGATTAAGCATTGGTAACTGTCAGACCAAGTTTACTCATATATAC
TTTAGATTGATTTAAAACTTCATTTTTAATTTAAAAGGATCTAGGTGAAGATCCTTTTTGATAATCTCAT
GACCAAAATCCCTTAACGTGAGTTTTCGTTCCACTGAGCGTCAGACCCCGTAGAAAAGATCAAAGGATCT
TCTTGAGATCCTTTTTTTCTGCGCGTAATCTGCTGCTTGCAAACAAAAAAACCACCGCTACCAGCGGTGG
TTTGTTTGCCGGATCAAGAGCTACCAACTCTTTTTCCGAAGGTAACTGGCTTCAGCAGAGCGCAGATACC
AAATACTGTCCTTCTAGTGTAGCCGTAGTTAGGCCACCACTTCAAGAACTCTGTAGCACCGCCTACATAC
CTCGCTCTGCTAATCCTGTTACCAGTGGCTGCTGCCAGTGGCGATAAGTCGTGTCTTACCGGGTTGGACT
CAAGACGATAGTTACCGGATAAGGCGCAGCGGTCGGGCTGAACGGGGGGTTCGTGCACACAGCCCAGCTT
GGAGCGAACGACCTACACCGAACTGAGATACCTACAGCGTGAGCTATGAGAAAGCGCCACGCTTCCCGAA
GGGAGAAAGGCGGACAGGTATCCGGTAAGCGGCAGGGTCGGAACAGGAGAGCGCACGAGGGAGCTTCCAG
GGGGAAACGCCTGGTATCTTTATAGTCCTGTCGGGTTTCGCCACCTCTGACTTGAGCGTCGATTTTTGTG
ATGCTCGTCAGGGGGGCGGAGCCTATGGAAAAACGCCAGCAACGCGGCCTTTTTACGGTTCCTGGCCTTT
TGCTGGCCTTTTGCTCACATGTTCTTTCCTGCGTTATCCCCTGATTCTGTGGATAACCGTATTACCGCCT
TTGAGTGAGCTGATACCGCTCGCCGCAGCCGAACGACCGAGCGCAGCGAGTCAGTGAGCGAGGAAGCGGA
AGAGCGCCTGATGCGGTATTTTCTCCTTACGCATCTGTGCGGTATTTCACACCGCATATATGGTGCACTC
TCAGTACAATCTGCTCTGATGCCGCATAGTTAAGCCAGTATACACTCCGCTATCGCTACTAGTCATGCCC
CGCGCCCACCGGAAGGAGCTGACTGGGTTGAAGGCTCTCAAGGGCATCGGTCGAGATCCCGGTGCCTAAT
GAGTGAGCTAACTTACATTAATTGCGTTGCGCTCACTGCCCGCTTTCCAGTCGGGAAACCTGTCGTGCCA
GCTGCATTAATGAATCGGCCAACGCGCGGGGAGAGGCGGTTTGCGTATTGGGCGCCAGGGTGGTTTTTCT
TTTCACCAGTGAGACGGGCAACAGCTGATTGCCCTTCACCGCCTGGCCCTGAGAGAGTTGCAGCAAGCGG
TCCACGCTGGTTTGCCCCAGCAGGCGAAAATCCTGTTTGATGGTGGTTAACGGCGGGATATAACATGAGC
TGTCTTCGGTATCGTCGTATCCCACTACCGAGATATCCGCACCAACGCGCAGCCCGGACTCGGTAATGGC
GCGCATTGCGCCCAGCGCCATCTGATCGTTGGCAACCAGCATCGCAGTGGGAACGATGCCCTCATTCAGC
ATTTGCATGGTTTGTTGAAAACCGGACATGGCACTCCAGTCGCCTTCCCGTTCCGCTATCGGCTGAATTT
GATTGCGAGTGAGATATTTATGCCAGCCAGCCAGACGCAGACGCGCCGAGACAGAACTTAATGGGCCCGC
TAACAGCGCGATTTGCTGGTGACCCAATGCGACCAGATGCTCCACGCCCAGTCGCGTACCGTCTTCATGG
GAGAAAATAATACTGTTGATGGGTGTCTGGTCAGAGACATCAAGAAATAACGCCGGAACATTAGTGCAGG
CAGCTTCCACAGCAATGGCATCCTGGTCATCCAGCGGATAGTTAATGATCAGCCCACTGACGCGTTGCGC
GAGAAGATTGTGCACCGCCGCTTTACAGGCTTCGACGCCGCTTCGTTCTACCATCGACACCACCACGCTG
GCACCCAGTTGATCGGCGCGAGATTTAATCGCCGCGACAATTTGCGACGGCGCGTGCAGGGCCAGACTGG
AGGTGGCAACGCCAATCAGCAACGACTGTTTGCCCGCCAGTTGTTGTGCCACGCGGTTGGGAATGTAATT
CAGCTCCGCCATCGCCGCTTCCACTTTTTCCCGCGTTTTCGCAGAAACGTGGCTGGCCTGGTTCACCACG
CGGGAAACGGTCTGATAAGAGACACCGGCATACTCTGCGACATCGTATAACGTTACTGGTTTCACATTCA
CCACCCTGAATTGACTCTCTTCCGGGCGCTATCATGCCATACCGCGAAAGGTTTTGCGCCATTCGATGGT
GTCCGGGATCTCGACGCTCTCCCTTATGCGACTCCTGCATTAGGAAGCAGCCCAGTAGTAGGTTGAGGCC
GTTGAGCACCGCCGCCGCAAGGAATGGTGCATGCAAGGAGATGGCGCCCAACAGTCCCCCGGCCACGGGG
CCTGCCACCATACCCACGCCGAAACAAGCGCTCATGAGCCCGAAGTGGCGAGCCCGATCTTCCCCATCGG
TGATGTCGGCGATATAGGCGCCAGCAACCGCACCTGTGGCGCCGGTGATGCCGGCCACGATGCGTCCGGC
GTAGAGGATCGAGATCGATCTCGATCCCGCGAAATTAATACGACTCACTATAGGGGAATTGTGAGCGGAT
AACAATTCCCCTCTAGAAATAATTTTGTTTAACTTTAAGAAGGAGATATACATATGCACCATCATCATCA
TCATTCTTCTGGTGTAGATCTGGGTACCGAGAACCTGTACTTCCAATCCATGAAAGATACAGATAGCGAA
GAAGAACTTAGAGAACAGTTCCGTGTGGAAGACAAGGATGGTAATGGTTACATTAGTGCTGCAGAACTTC
GTATTGTGATGACAAATCGTGGGGAGAAGCTAACAGATGAAGAAGTTGATGAACTGATTAGGGAAACAGA
CATTGATGGTGATGGTCAAGTAAACTATGAAGAGTTTGTACAACGTATGACAGCGAAGTGAAAGGGTGAT
CCGGCATTGGAAGTGGATAACGGATCCGAATTCGAGCTCCGTCGACAAGCTTGCGGCCGCACTCGAGCAC
CACCACCACCACCACTGAGATCCGGCTGCTAACAAAGCCCGAAAGGAAGCTGAGTTGGCTGCTGCCACCG
CTGAGCAATAACTAGCATAACCCCTTGGGGCCTCTAAACGGGTCTTGAGGGGTTTTTTGCTGAAAGGAGG
AACTATATCCGGAT
