>Addgene plasmid #42591 | pMCSG49-AlleyCat7 | addgene partial sequence | sequence record 60730 | pBRrevBam 5'-GGTGATGTCGGCGATATAGG-3'
GATGCCGGCCACGATGCGTCCGGCGTAGAGGATCGAGATCGATCTCGATCCCGCGAAATTAATACGACTC
ACTATAGGGGAATTGTGAGCGGATAACAATTCCCCTCTAGAAATAATTTTGTTTAACTTTAAGAAGGAGA
TATACATATGCACCATCATCATCATCATTCTTCTGGTGTAGATCTGGGTACCGAGAACCTGTACTTCCAA
TCCATGAAAGATACAGATAGCGAAGAAGAACTTAGAGAACAGTTCCGTGTGGAAGACAAGGATGGTAATG
GTTACATTAGTGCTGCAGAACTTCGTATTGTGATGACAAATCGTGGGGAGAAGCTAACAGATGAAGAAGT
TGATGAACTGATTAGGGAAACAGACATTGATGGTGATGGTCAAGTAAACTATGAAGAGTTTGTACAACGT
ATGACAGCGAAGTGAAAGGGTGATCCGGCATTGGAAGTGGATAACGGATCCGAATTCGAGCTCCGTCGAC
AAGCTTGCGGCCGCACTCGAGCACCACCACCACCACCACTGAGATCCGGCTGCTAACAAAGCCCGAAAGG
AAGCTGAGTTGGCTGCTGCCACCGCTGAGCAATAACTAGCATAACCCCTTGGGGCCTCTAAACGGGTCTT
GAGGGGTTTTTTGCTGAAAGGAGGAACTATATCCGGATTGGCGAATGGG
[124 nt withheld, positions 680-803]
C
[91 nt withheld, positions 805-895]
AGGGTGATGGT
